>Addgene plasmid #235069 | Tad-CBE(CCA2) | addgene full sequence | sequence record 466815 | Addgene NGS Result
TTCACCTAGATCCTTTTAAATTAAAAATGAAGTTTTAAATCAATCTAAAGTATATATGAGTAAACTTGGT
CTGACAGTTACCAATGCTTAATCAGTGAGGCACCTATCTCAGCGATCTGTCTATTTCGTTCATCCATAGT
TGCCTGACTCCCCGTCGTGTAGATAACTACGATACGGGAGGGCTTACCATCTGGCCCCAGTGCTGCAATG
ATACCGCGGCTACCACGCTCACCGGCTCCAGATTTATCAGCAATAAACCAGCCAGCCGGAAGGGCCGAGC
GCAGAAGTGGTCCTGCAACTTTATCCGCCTCCATCCAGTCTATTAATTGTTGCCGGGAAGCTAGAGTAAG
TAGTTCGCCAGTTAATAGTTTGCGCAACGTTGTTGCCATTGCTACAGGCATCGTGGTGTCACGCTCGTCG
TTTGGTATGGCTTCATTCAGCTCCGGTTCCCAACGATCAAGGCGAGTTACATGATCCCCCATGTTGTGCA
AAAAAGCGGTTAGCTCCTTCGGTCCTCCGATCGTTGTCAGAAGTAAGTTGGCCGCAGTGTTATCACTCAT
GGTTATGGCAGCACTGCATAATTCTCTTACTGTCATGCCATCCGTAAGATGCTTTTCTGTGACTGGTGAG
TACTCAACCAAGTCATTCTGAGAATAGTGTATGCGGCGACCGAGTTGCTCTTGCCCGGCGTCAATACGGG
ATAATACCGCGCCACATAGCAGAACTTTAAAAGTGCTCATCATTGGAAAACGTTCTTCGGGGCGAAAACT
CTCAAGGATCTTACCGCTGTTGAGATCCAGTTCGATGTAACCCACTCGTGCACCCAACTGATCTTCAGCA
TCTTTTACTTTCACCAGCGTTTCTGGGTGAGCAAAAACAGGAAGGCAAAATGCCGCAAAAAAGGGAATAA
GGGCGACACGGAAATGTTGAATACTCATACTCTTCCTTTTTCAATATTATTGAAGCATTTATCAGGGTTA
TTGTCTCATGAGCGGATACATATTTGAATGTATTTAGAAAAATAAACAAATAGGGGTTCCGCGCACATTT
CCCCGAAAAGTGCCACCTGACGTCGACGGATCGGGAGATCGATCTCCCGATCCCCTAGGGTCGACTCTCA
GTACAATCTGCTCTGATGCCGCATAGTTAAGCCAGTATCTGCTCCCTGCTTGTGTGTTGGAGGTCGCTGA
GTAGTGCGCGAGCAAAATTTAAGCTACAACAAGGCAAGGCTTGACCGACAATTGCATGAAGAATCTGCTT
AGGGTTAGGCGTTTTGCGCTGCTTCGCGATGTACGGGCCAGATATACGCGTTGACATTGATTATTGACTA
GTTATTAATAGTAATCAATTACGGGGTCATTAGTTCATAGCCCATATATGGAGTTCCGCGTTACATAACT
TACGGTAAATGGCCCGCCTGGCTGACCGCCCAACGACCCCCGCCCATTGACGTCAATAATGACGTATGTT
CCCATAGTAACGCCAATAGGGACTTTCCATTGACGTCAATGGGTGGAGTATTTACGGTAAACTGCCCACT
TGGCAGTACATCAAGTGTATCATATGCCAAGTACGCCCCCTATTGACGTCAATGACGGTAAATGGCCCGC
CTGGCATTATGCCCAGTACATGACCTTATGGGACTTTCCTACTTGGCAGTACATCTACGTATTAGTCATC
GCTATTACCATGGTGATGCGGTTTTGGCAGTACATCAATGGGCGTGGATAGCGGTTTGACTCACGGGGAT
TTCCAAGTCTCCACCCCATTGACGTCAATGGGAGTTTGTTTTGGCACCAAAATCAACGGGACTTTCCAAA
ATGTCGTAACAACTCCGCCCCATTGACGCAAATGGGCGGTAGGCGTGTACGGTGGGAGGTCTATATAAGC
AGAGCTGGTTTAGTGAACCGTCAGATCCGCTAGAGATCCGCGGCCGCTAATACGACTCACTATAGGGAGA
GCCGCCACCATGAAACGGACAGCCGACGGAAGCGAGTTCGAGTCACCAAAGAAGAAGCGGAAAGTCTCTG
AAGTCGAGTTTAGCCACGAGTATTGGATGAGGCACGCACTGACCCTGGCAAAGCGAGCACGGGATGAAGG
GTATACGCCCGTGGGCGCCGTGCTGGTGCTCAACAATAGAGTGATCGGAGAGGGATGGCCGCAGACTAGG
ACGCAGCACGACCCTACCGCACACGCAGAGATCATGGCACTGAGGCAGGGAGGCCTGGTCATGCAGAATT
ACCGCCTGTACGATGCCACCCTGTATTCGACACTCGAGCCATGCGTGATGTGCGCAGGAGCAATGATCCA
CAGCAGGATCGGAAGAGTGGTGTTCGGAGTGCATCATCATGAGCGTGGCGCAGTAGGCTCCCTGATGAAT
GTGCTGCACTACCCCGGCATAAAGCACCGGGTGGAGATCACAGAGGGAATCCTGGCAGACGAGTGCGCCG
CCCTGCTGTGCCGTTTCTTTAGAATGCCGAGACGGGTGTTCAAGGCCCAGAAGAAGGCACAGAGCTCCAC
CGACTCTGGAGGATCTAGCGGAGGATCCTCTGGCAGCGAGACACCAGGAACAAGCGAGTCAGCAACACCA
GAGAGCAGTGGCGGCAGCAGCGGCGGCAGCGACAAGAAGTACAGCATCGGCCTGGCCATCGGCACCAACT
CTGTGGGCTGGGCCGTGATCACCGACGAGTACAAGGTGCCCAGCAAGAAATTCAAGGTGCTGGGCAACAC
CGACCGGCACAGCATCAAGAAGAACCTGATCGGAGCCCTGCTGTTCGACAGCGGCGAAACAGCCGAGGCC
ACCCGGCTGAAGAGAACCGCCAGAAGAAGATACACCAGACGGAAGAACCGGATCTGCTATCTGCAAGAGA
TCTTCAGCAACGAGATGGCCAAGGTGGACGACAGCTTCTTCCACAGACTGGAAGAGTCCTTCCTGGTGGA
AGAGGATAAGAAGCACGAGCGGCACCCCATCTTCGGCAACATCGTGGACGAGGTGGCCTACCACGAGAAG
TACCCCACCATCTACCACCTGAGAAAGAAACTGGTGGACAGCACCGACAAGGCCGACCTGCGGCTGATCT
ATCTGGCCCTGGCCCACATGATCAAGTTCCGGGGCCACTTCCTGATCGAGGGCGACCTGAACCCCGACAA
CAGCGACGTGGACAAGCTGTTCATCCAGCTGGTGCAGACCTACAACCAGCTGTTCGAGGAAAACCCCATC
AACGCCAGCGGCGTGGACGCCAAGGCCATCCTGTCTGCCAGACTGAGCAAGAGCAGACGGCTGGAAAATC
TGATCGCCCAGCTGCCCGGCGAAAAGAAGAATGGCCTGTTCGGAAACCTGATTGCCCTGAGCCTGGGCCT
GACCCCCAACTTCAAGAGCAACTTCGACCTGGCCGAGGATGCCAAACTGCAGCTGAGCAAGGACACCTAC
GACGACGACCTGGACAACCTGCTGGCCCAGATCGGCGACCAGTACGCCGACCTGTTTCTGGCCGCCAAGA
ACCTGTCCGACGCCATCCTGCTGAGCGACATCCTGAGAGTGAACACCGAGATCACCAAGGCCCCCCTGAG
CGCCTCTATGATCAAGAGATACGACGAGCACCACCAGGACCTGACCCTGCTGAAAGCTCTCGTGCGGCAG
CAGCTGCCTGAGAAGTACAAAGAGATTTTCTTCGACCAGAGCAAGAACGGCTACGCCGGCTACATTGACG
GCGGAGCCAGCCAGGAAGAGTTCTACAAGTTCATCAAGCCCATCCTGGAAAAGATGGACGGCACCGAGGA
ACTGCTCGTGAAGCTGAACAGAGAGGACCTGCTGCGGAAGCAGCGGACCTTCGACAACGGCAGCATCCCC
CACCAGATCCACCTGGGAGAGCTGCACGCCATTCTGCGGCGGCAGGAAGATTTTTACCCATTCCTGAAGG
ACAACCGGGAAAAGATCGAGAAGATCCTGACCTTCCGCATCCCCTACTACGTGGGCCCTCTGGCCAGGGG
AAACAGCAGATTCGCCTGGATGACCAGAAAGAGCGAGGAAACCATCACCCCCTGGAACTTCGAGGAAGTG
GTGGACAAGGGCGCTTCCGCCCAGAGCTTCATCGAGCGGATGACCAACTTCGATAAGAACCTGCCCAACG
AGAAGGTGCTGCCCAAGCACAGCCTGCTGTACGAGTACTTCACCGTGTATAACGAGCTGACCAAAGTGAA
ATACGTGACCGAGGGAATGAGAAAGCCCGCCTTCCTGAGCGGCGAGCAGAAAAAGGCCATCGTGGACCTG
CTGTTCAAGACCAACCGGAAAGTGACCGTGAAGCAGCTGAAAGAGGACTACTTCAAGAAAATCGAGTGCT
TCGACTCCGTGGAAATCTCCGGCGTGGAAGATCGGTTCAACGCCTCCCTGGGCACATACCACGATCTGCT
GAAAATTATCAAGGACAAGGACTTCCTGGACAATGAGGAAAACGAGGACATTCTGGAAGATATCGTGCTG
ACCCTGACACTGTTTGAGGACAGAGAGATGATCGAGGAACGGCTGAAAACCTATGCCCACCTGTTCGACG
ACAAAGTGATGAAGCAGCTGAAGCGGCGGAGATACACCGGCTGGGGCAGGCTGAGCCGGAAGCTGATCAA
CGGCATCCGGGACAAGCAGTCCGGCAAGACAATCCTGGATTTCCTGAAGTCCGACGGCTTCGCCAACAGA
AACTTCATGCAGCTGATCCACGACGACAGCCTGACCTTTAAAGAGGACATCCAGAAAGCCCAGGTGTCCG
GCCAGGGCGATAGCCTGCACGAGCACATTGCCAATCTGGCCGGCAGCCCCGCCATTAAGAAGGGCATCCT
GCAGACAGTGAAGGTGGTGGACGAGCTCGTGAAAGTGATGGGCCGGCACAAGCCCGAGAACATCGTGATC
GAAATGGCCAGAGAGAACCAGACCACCCAGAAGGGACAGAAGAACAGCCGCGAGAGAATGAAGCGGATCG
AAGAGGGCATCAAAGAGCTGGGCAGCCAGATCCTGAAAGAACACCCCGTGGAAAACACCCAGCTGCAGAA
CGAGAAGCTGTACCTGTACTACCTGCAGAATGGGCGGGATATGTACGTGGACCAGGAACTGGACATCAAC
CGGCTGTCCGACTACGATGTGGACCATATCGTGCCTCAGAGCTTTCTGAAGGACGACTCCATCGACAACA
AGGTGCTGACCAGAAGCGACAAGAACCGGGGCAAGAGCGACAACGTGCCCTCCGAAGAGGTCGTGAAGAA
GATGAAGAACTACTGGCGGCAGCTGCTGAACGCCAAGCTGATTACCCAGAGAAAGTTCGACAATCTGACC
AAGGCCGAGAGAGGCGGCCTGAGCGAACTGGATAAGGCCGGCTTCATCAAGAGACAGCTGGTGGAAACCC
GGCAGATCACAAAGCACGTGGCACAGATCCTGGACTCCCGGATGAACACTAAGTACGACGAGAATGACAA
GCTGATCCGGGAAGTGAAAGTGATCACCCTGAAGTCCAAGCTGGTGTCCGATTTCCGGAAGGATTTCCAG
TTTTACAAAGTGCGCGAGATCAACAACTACCACCACGCCCACGACGCCTACCTGAACGCCGTCGTGGGAA
CCGCCCTGATCAAAAAGTACCCTAAGCTGGAAAGCGAGTTCGTGTACGGCGACTACAAGGTGTACGACGT
GCGGAAGATGATCGCCAAGAGCGAGCAGGAAATCGGCAAGGCTACCGCCAAGTACTTCTTCTACAGCAAC
ATCATGAACTTTTTCAAGACCGAGATTACCCTGGCCAACGGCGAGATCCGGAAGCGGCCTCTGATCGAGA
CAAACGGCGAAACCGGGGAGATCGTGTGGGATAAGGGCCGGGATTTTGCCACCGTGCGGAAAGTGCTGAG
CATGCCCCAAGTGAATATCGTGAAAAAGACCGAGGTGCAGACAGGCGGCTTCAGCAAAGAGTCTATCCTG
CCCAAGAGGAACAGCGATAAGCTGATCGCCAGAAAGAAGGACTGGGACCCTAAGAAGTACGGCGGCTTCG
ACAGCCCCACCGTGGCCTATTCTGTGCTGGTGGTGGCCAAAGTGGAAAAGGGCAAGTCCAAGAAACTGAA
GAGTGTGAAAGAGCTGCTGGGGATCACCATCATGGAAAGAAGCAGCTTCGAGAAGAATCCCATCGACTTT
CTGGAAGCCAAGGGCTACAAAGAAGTGAAAAAGGACCTGATCATCAAGCTGCCTAAGTACTCCCTGTTCG
AGCTGGAAAACGGCCGGAAGAGAATGCTGGCCTCTGCCGGCGAACTGCAGAAGGGAAACGAACTGGCCCT
GCCCTCCAAATATGTGAACTTCCTGTACCTGGCCAGCCACTATGAGAAGCTGAAGGGCTCCCCCGAGGAT
AATGAGCAGAAACAGCTGTTTGTGGAACAGCACAAGCACTACCTGGACGAGATCATCGAGCAGATCAGCG
AGTTCTCCAAGAGAGTGATCCTGGCCGACGCTAATCTGGACAAAGTGCTGTCCGCCTACAACAAGCACCG
GGATAAGCCCATCAGAGAGCAGGCCGAGAATATCATCCACCTGTTTACCCTGACCAATCTGGGAGCCCCT
GCCGCCTTCAAGTACTTTGACACCACCATCGACCGGAAGAGGTACACCAGCACCAAAGAGGTGCTGGACG
CCACCCTGATCCACCAGAGCATCACCGGCCTGTACGAGACACGGATCGACCTGTCTCAGCTGGGAGGTGA
CAGCGGCGGGAGCGGCGGGAGCGGGGGGAGCACTAATCTGAGCGACATCATTGAGAAGGAGACTGGGAAA
CAGCTGGTCATTCAGGAGTCCATCCTGATGCTGCCTGAGGAGGTGGAGGAAGTGATCGGCAACAAGCCAG
AGTCTGACATCCTGGTGCACACCGCCTACGACGAGTCCACAGATGAGAATGTGATGCTGCTGACCTCTGA
CGCCCCCGAGTATAAGCCTTGGGCCCTGGTCATCCAGGATTCTAACGGCGAGAATAAGATCAAGATGCTG
AGCGGAGGATCCGGAGGATCTGGAGGCAGCACCAACCTGTCTGACATCATCGAGAAGGAGACAGGCAAGC
AGCTGGTCATCCAGGAGAGCATCCTGATGCTGCCCGAAGAAGTCGAAGAAGTGATCGGAAACAAGCCTGA
GAGCGATATCCTGGTCCATACCGCCTACGACGAGAGTACCGACGAAAATGTGATGCTGCTGACATCCGAC
GCCCCAGAGTATAAGCCCTGGGCTCTGGTCATCCAGGATTCCAACGGAGAGAACAAAATCAAAATGCTGT
CTGGCGGCTCAAAAAGAACCGCCGACGGCAGCGAATTCGAGCCCAAGAAGAAGAGGAAAGTCTAACCGGT
CATCATCACCATCACCATTGAGTTTAAACCCGCTGATCAGCCTCGACTGTGCCTTCTAGTTGCCAGCCAT
CTGTTGTTTGCCCCTCCCCCGTGCCTTCCTTGACCCTGGAAGGTGCCACTCCCACTGTCCTTTCCTAATA
AAATGAGGAAATTGCATCGCATTGTCTGAGTAGGTGTCATTCTATTCTGGGGGGTGGGGTGGGGCAGGAC
AGCAAGGGGGAGGATTGGGAAGACAATAGCAGGCATGCTGGGGATGCGGTGGGCTCTATGGCTTCTGAGG
CGGAAAGAACCAGCTGGGGCTCGATACCGTCGACCTCTAGCTAGAGCTTGGCGTAATCATGGTCATAGCT
GTTTCCTGTGTGAAATTGTTATCCGCTCACAATTCCACACAACATACGAGCCGGAAGCATAAAGTGTAAA
GCCTAGGGTGCCTAATGAGTGAGCTAACTCACATTAATTGCGTTGCGCTCACTGCCCGCTTTCCAGTCGG
GAAACCTGTCGTGCCAGCTGCATTAATGAATCGGCCAACGCGCGGGGAGAGGCGGTTTGCGTATTGGGCG
CTCTTCCGCTTCCTCGCTCACTGACTCGCTGCGCTCGGTCGTTCGGCTGCGGCGAGCGGTATCAGCTCAC
TCAAAGGCGGTAATACGGTTATCCACAGAATCAGGGGATAACGCAGGAAAGAACATGTGAGCAAAAGGCC
AGCAAAAGGCCAGGAACCGTAAAAAGGCCGCGTTGCTGGCGTTTTTCCATAGGCTCCGCCCCCCTGACGA
GCATCACAAAAATCGACGCTCAAGTCAGAGGTGGCGAAACCCGACAGGACTATAAAGATACCAGGCGTTT
CCCCCTGGAAGCTCCCTCGTGCGCTCTCCTGTTCCGACCCTGCCGCTTACCGGATACCTGTCCGCCTTTC
TCCCTTCGGGAAGCGTGGCGCTTTCTCATAGCTCACGCTGTAGGTATCTCAGTTCGGTGTAGGTCGTTCG
CTCCAAGCTGGGCTGTGTGCACGAACCCCCCGTTCAGCCCGACCGCTGCGCCTTATCCGGTAACTATCGT
CTTGAGTCCAACCCGGTAAGACACGACTTATCGCCACTGGCAGCAGCCACTGGTAACAGGATTAGCAGAG
CGAGGTATGTAGGCGGTGCTACAGAGTTCTTGAAGTGGTGGCCTAACTACGGCTACACTAGAAGAACAGT
ATTTGGTATCTGCGCTCTGCTGAAGCCAGTTACCTTCGGAAAAAGAGTTGGTAGCTCTTGATCCGGCAAA
CAAACCACCGCTGGTAGCGGTGGTTTTTTTGTTTGCAAGCAGCAGATTACGCGCAGAAAAAAAGGATCTC
AAGAAGATCCTTTGATCTTTTCTACGGGGTCTGACACTCAGTGGAACGAAAACTCACGTTAAGGGATTTT
GGTCATGAGATTATCAAAAAGGATC
Features (pLannotate 1.2.2; 17 found; start..end, strand, type, name):
     78..938     -  CDS            AmpR: β-lactamase; bla; confers resistance to ampicillin, carbenicillin, and related antibiotics
    939..1043    -  promoter       AmpR promoter: bla
   1114..1158    -  misc_feature   bom (fragment): basis of mobility region from pBR322
   1313..1692    +  enhancer       CMV enhancer: human cytomegalovirus immediate early enhancer
   1693..1896    +  promoter       CMV promoter: human cytomegalovirus (CMV) immediate early promoter
   1938..1956    +  promoter       T7 promoter: promoter for bacteriophage T7 RNA polymerase
   2027..2506    +  CDS            tadA: TADA_ECOLI - Also known as yfhC. Experimental evidence at protein level: Swiss-Prot protein existence level 1. Catalyzes the deamination of adenosine to inosine at the wobble position 34 of tRNA(Arg2). Essential for cell viability. From Escherichia coli (strain K12).
   2621..6717    +  CDS            Cas9 (fragment): Cas9 (Csn1) endonuclease from the Streptococcus pyogenes Type II CRISPR/Cas system generates RNA-guided double strand breaks in DNA
   7031..7279    +  CDS            UGI: UNGI_BPPB2 - Experimental evidence at protein level: Swiss-Prot protein existence level 1. This protein binds specifically and reversibly to the host uracil-DNA glycosylase, preventing removal of uracil residues from PBS2 DNA by the host uracil-excision repair system. From Bacillus phage PBS2 (Bacteriophage PBS2).
   7397..7621    +  polyA_signal   bGH poly(A) signal: bovine growth hormone polyadenylation signal
   7625..7646    +  promoter       SV40 promoter (fragment): SV40 enhancer and early promoter
   7651..7667    +  misc_feature   MCS (fragment): pBluescript multiple cloning site
   7716..7732    -  protein_bind   lac operator: The lac repressor binds to the lac operator to inhibit transcription in E. coli. This inhibition can be relieved by adding lactose or isopropyl-β-D-thiogalactopyranoside (IPTG). lac repressor encoded by lacI
   7740..7770    -  promoter       lac promoter: promoter for the E. coli lac operon
   7785..7806    -  protein_bind   CAP binding site: CAP binding activates transcription in the presence of cAMP. E. coli catabolite activator protein
   7819..7911    -  CDS            lacI (fragment): lac repressor; lacI; The lac repressor binds to the lac operator to inhibit transcription in E. coli. This inhibition can be relieved by adding lactose or isopropyl-β-D-thiogalactopyranoside (IPTG).
   8094..8682    -  rep_origin     ori: high-copy-number ColE1/pMB1/pBR322/pUC origin of replication
