[The description below was written by a language model from this plasmid's Addgene catalogue record and pLannotate feature annotations shown in this document.]
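Description:
Tad-CBE(CCA2) is a mammalian expression plasmid encoding a cytosine base editor, built by Golden Gate assembly on a pCMV backbone. It is propagated in E. coli as a high-copy plasmid through a ColE1/pBR322-type origin and selected with ampicillin via the β-lactamase gene. Short remnants of earlier cloning vectors (lac promoter/operator, CAP site, lacI, SV40 promoter and bom fragments) are annotated in the backbone. They appear to be vestigial rather than functional parts of the design, and no mammalian selection marker is annotated.

The payload is a single synthetic open reading frame of roughly 5.4 kb, driven by the human CMV immediate-early enhancer and promoter and terminated by the bovine growth hormone polyadenylation signal. A T7 promoter sits just upstream of the coding region, which could allow in vitro transcription. The fusion begins with a bipartite nuclear localisation signal, followed by a deaminase domain derived from E. coli TadA. It is joined to Streptococcus pyogenes Cas9 carrying the D10A mutation, which makes the enzyme a nickase rather than a double-strand nuclease. According to the catalogue entry, the C terminus carries two copies of the phage PBS2 uracil glycosylase inhibitor (UGI) and a second bipartite NLS, although the automated annotation marks only one UGI copy. UGI blocks uracil excision, helping preserve the deaminated base so that it resolves as a C-to-T change.

The name and associated publication title indicate an evolved TadA variant engineered for high-precision cytosine editing, but the record does not list the specific mutations or define "CCA2". No guide RNA cassette is annotated, so a guide would have to be supplied separately, for example from a co-transfected plasmid.
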