Addgene plasmid #235069: Tad-CBE(CCA2)
Purpose: Expresses Tad-CBE(CCA2) in mammalian cells.
Depositing lab: Weixin Tang. Depositing organization: University of Chicago. Publication: High-precision cytosine base editors by evolving nucleic-acid-recognition hotspots in deaminase. Wu Y, Xiao YL, Tang W. Nat Biotechnol. 2025 Jul 7:10.1038/s41587-025-02678-w. doi: 10.1038/s41587-025-02678-w. PubMed 40624252.
Backbone
  Vector backbone: pCMV with a BR322 origin
  Backbone size w/o insert (bp): 3402
  Vector type: Mammalian Expression, CRISPR
Growth in bacteria
  Bacterial resistance: Ampicillin, 100 μg/mL
  Growth temperature: 37°C
  Growth strain: DH5alpha
  Copy number: High Copy
Gene/Insert
  Gene/Insert name: Tad-CBE(CCA2)-SpCas9 D10A
  Species: Synthetic
  Insert size (bp): 5373
  Tag / fusion protein: bpNLS (N terminal on insert); 2xUGI, bpNLS (C terminal on insert)
  Cloning method: Golden Gate
Terms and licenses: Academic/Nonprofit Terms; Industry Terms: Not Available to Industry
How to cite: Tad-CBE(CCA2) was a gift from Weixin Tang (Addgene plasmid # 235069 ; http://n2t.net/addgene:235069 ; RRID:Addgene_235069)
